Addgene plasmid #156388: pNK141o2
Purpose: Expresses orthogonal RBS mMaroon1 reporter
Depositing lab: Ahmed Badran. Depositing organization: Broad Institute. Publication: Orthogonal translation enables heterologous ribosome engineering in E. coli. Kolber NS, Fattal R, Bratulic S, Carver GD, Badran AH. Nat Commun. 2021 Jan 26;12(1):599. doi: 10.1038/s41467-020-20759-z. PubMed 33500394.
Backbone
  Vector backbone: pACYC184
  Vector type: Synthetic Biology
Growth in bacteria
  Bacterial resistance: Kanamycin, 50 μg/mL
  Growth temperature: 37°C
  Growth strain: NEB Turbos
  Copy number: High Copy
Gene/Insert
  Gene/Insert name: mMaroon1
  Species: Synthetic
  Cloning method: Ligation Independent Cloning
Terms and licenses: Academic/Nonprofit Terms; Industry Terms: Not Available to Industry
How to cite: pNK141o2 was a gift from Ahmed Badran (Addgene plasmid # 156388 ; http://n2t.net/addgene:156388 ; RRID:Addgene_156388)
