[The description below was written by a language model from this plasmid's Addgene catalogue record and pLannotate feature annotations shown in this document.]
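Description:
pNK141o2 is a bacterial synthetic-biology reporter plasmid built on a pACYC184-derived backbone for use in E. coli. It replicates from the p15A origin, which is compatible with ColE1-type plasmids and so allows it to be maintained alongside a second plasmid. The catalogue lists it as high copy, although p15A is generally regarded as a medium-copy origin. Selection is by kanamycin through an aph(3')-Ia (KanR) gene. Short fragments of TcR, rop, bom and a Tn903 transposition protein appear to be backbone or cloning remnants rather than functional parts.

The payload is mMaroon1, a bright, rapidly maturing, monomeric far-red fluorescent protein, which the record describes as being expressed from an orthogonal ribosome binding site. Such a site is meant to be read by ribosomes carrying a matching altered 16S anti-Shine-Dalgarno sequence rather than by the host's native ribosomes, so far-red fluorescence reports on orthogonal ribosome activity. The RBS itself is not annotated, and neither is the promoter driving the reporter. A lac operator lies just upstream of the coding sequence, and the plasmid carries lacI under the lacIq promoter, which suggests IPTG-relievable repression. The brief GFP(1-10) and SET1 matches flanking mMaroon1 are very short and are probably annotation artefacts or short linker sequences. Downstream, a 5S rRNA segment with the rrnB T1 and T2 terminators ends transcription. A lac promoter, CAP site, operator and lacZα segment sit next to lacI in the opposite orientation.

The associated work concerns orthogonal translation and heterologous ribosome engineering in E. coli, where this plasmid would act as the fluorescent readout for engineered ribosomes supplied from a compatible partner plasmid.
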