Features (pLannotate 1.2.2; 19 found; start..end, strand, type, name):
    119..135     +  protein_bind   lac operator: The lac repressor binds to the lac operator to inhibit transcription in E. coli. This inhibition can be relieved by adding lactose or isopropyl-β-D-thiogalactopyranoside (IPTG). lac repressor encoded by lacI
    175..198     +  CDS            GFP(1-10) (fragment): fragment of superfolder GFP consisting of the first 10 β-strands associates with GFP11, the 11th β-strand, to reconstitute fluorescent GFP (Cabantous et al., 2005; Kamiyama et al., 2016)
    200..931     +  CDS            mMaroon1: bright, rapidly maturing, monomeric far-red fluorescent protein (Bajar et al., 2016)
    940..956     +  CDS            SET1 (fragment): solubility-enhancement tag derived from T7 phage gene 10B
   1052..1167    +  ncRNA          5S rRNA: Accession: RF00001 - 5S ribosomal RNA
   1171..1257    +  terminator     rrnB T1 terminator: Escherichia coli rrnB; transcription terminator T1 from the E. coli rrnB gene
   1349..1376    +  terminator     rrnB T2 terminator: transcription terminator T2 from the E. coli rrnB gene
   1420..1965    +  rep_origin     p15A ori: Plasmids containing the medium-copy-number p15A origin of replication can be propagated in E. coli cells that contain a second plasmid with the ColE1 origin.
   1996..2073    -  misc_feature   bom (fragment): basis of mobility region from pBR322
   2361..2534    -  CDS            lacZα: LacZα fragment of β-galactosidase; lacZ fragment
   2554..2570    -  protein_bind   lac operator: The lac repressor binds to the lac operator to inhibit transcription in E. coli. This inhibition can be relieved by adding lactose or isopropyl-β-D-thiogalactopyranoside (IPTG). lac repressor encoded by lacI
   2578..2608    -  promoter       lac promoter: promoter for the E. coli lac operon
   2623..2644    -  protein_bind   CAP binding site: CAP binding activates transcription in the presence of cAMP. E. coli catabolite activator protein
   2657..3739    -  CDS            lacI: lac repressor; lacI; The lac repressor binds to the lac operator to inhibit transcription in E. coli. This inhibition can be relieved by adding lactose or isopropyl-β-D-thiogalactopyranoside (IPTG).
   3740..3817    -  promoter       lacIq promoter: lacI (mutant); In the lacIq allele, a single base change in the promoter boosts expression of the lacI gene about 10-fold.
   3953..3992    -  CDS            rop (fragment): Rop protein, which maintains plasmids at low copy number; rop
   3993..4174    -  CDS            TcR (fragment): tetracycline efflux protein; tet; confers resistance to tetracycline
   4196..4342    -  CDS            TRA2_ECOLX (fragment): Protein predicted: Swiss-Prot protein existence level 4. Required for transposition of transposon Tn903. From Escherichia coli.
   4483..5298    -  CDS            KanR: aminoglycoside phosphotransferase; aph(3')-Ia; confers resistance to kanamycin in bacteria or G418 (Geneticin®) in eukaryotes
>Addgene plasmid #156388 | pNK141o2 | addgene full sequence | sequence record 330050 | Addgene NGS Result
GTTCATGATGATATATTTTTATCTTGTGCAATGTAACATCAGAGATTTTGAGACACAACGTGGCTTTCCA
TCAAAAAAATATTGACAACATAAAAAACTTTGTGTTATACTTGTGGAATTGTGAGCGGATAACAATTCTA
TATCTGTTATTTTTTCCAACCACAGATCTATGAGCAAAGGTGAAGAACTGTTTACCGGCGTGAGCAAGGG
CGAGGAGCTGATCAAGGAGAACATGCACACCAAGCTGTACCTGACAGGCACCGTGAACAACCACTACTTC
GAATGCACCGCCGAAGGGGAGGGCAAGCCCTACGAGGGCACCCAGACCAACAGGATCAAGGTGGTGCGCG
GAGGCCCCCTGCCGTTCGCATTCGACATCCTGGCCCCCTGCTTTATGTACGGGAGCAAGACCTTCATTAA
CCATCCACCTGACATTCCCGATTATTTTAAGCAGTCCTTCCCTGAGGGCTTCACATGGGAGAGAACCACC
GTTTACGAAGACGGGGGCACACTCACTGCTACACAGGACACCAGCCTCCAGGACGGCTGCCTGATCTACA
ACGTCCAAGTCAGAGGGGAGAACTTCCCATCCAACGGCCCTGTGATGCAGAAGAAAACACTCGGCTGGGA
GGCCAGTACCGAGACCCTGTACCCCGCTGACGGCAGCCTGGAAGGCAGACTGGACTGGGCCCTGAAGCTC
GTGGGCGGGGGCCACCTGCACTGCAGACTGGAAACCACATACAGATCCAAGAAACCCGCAAAGAACCTCA
AGATGCCCGGCGTCTATTTTATTGACAGGAGACTGGAAAGAATCAAGGAGGCCGACAATGAGACCTACGT
CGAGCAGCACGAGGTGGCTGTGGCCAGATACTGCGACCTCCCTAGCAAACTGGGGCACAAACTTAATGGC
ATGGACGAGCTGTACAAGTAAGTCGACCGGCTGCTAACAAAGCCCGCGGCCGCTGAAGATCGATCTCGAC
GAGTGAGAGAAGATTTTCAGCCTGATACAGATTAAATCAGAACGCAGAAGCGGTCTGATAAAACAGAATT
TGCCTGGCGGCAGTAGCGCGGTGGTCCCACCTGACCCCATGCCGAACTCAGAAGTGAAACGCCGTAGCGC
CGATGGTAGTGTGGGGTCACCCCATGCGAGAGTAGGGAACTGCCAGGCATCAAATAAAACGAAAGGCTCA
GTCGAAAGACTGGGCCTTTCGTTTTATCTGTTGTTTGTCGGTGAACGCTCTCCTGAGTAGGACAAATCCG
CCGGGAGCGGATTTGAACGTTGCGAAGCAACGGCCCGGAGGGTGGCGGGCAGGACGCCCGCCATAAACTG
CCAGGCATCAAATTAAGCAGAAGGCCATCCTGACGGATGGCCTTTTTGCGTTTCTACAGAGCGTCAGACC
CCTTAATAAGATGATCTTCTTGAGATCGTTTTGGTCTGCGCGTAATCTCTTGCTCTGAAAACGAAAAAAC
CGCCTTGCAGGGCGGTTTTTCGAAGGTTCTCTGAGCTACCAACTCTTTGAACCGAGGTAACTGGCTTGGA
GGAGCGCAGTCACCAAAACTTGTCCTTTCAGTTTAGCCTTAACCGGCGCATGACTTCAAGACTAACTCCT
CTAAATCAATTACCAGTGGCTGCTGCCAGTGGTGCTTTTGCATGTCTTTCCGGGTTGGACTCAAGACGAT
AGTTACCGGATAAGGCGCAGCGGTCGGACTGAACGGGGGGTTCGTGCATACAGTCCAGCTTGGAGCGAAC
TGCCTACCCGGAACTGAGTGTCAGGCGTGGAATGAGACAAACGCGGCCATAACAGCGGAATGACACCGGT
AAACCGAAAGGCAGGAACAGGAGAGCGCACGAGGGAGCCGCCAGGGGGAAACGCCTGGTATCTTTATAGT
CCTGTCGGGTTTCGCCACCACTGATTTGAGCGTCAGATTTCGTGATGCTTGTCAGGGGGGCGGAGCCTAT
GGAAAAACGGCTTTGCCGCGGCCCTCTCGGATCTGTATGGTGCACTCTCAGTACAATCTGCTCTGATGCC
GCATAGTTAAGCCAGTATACACTCCGCTATCGCTACGTGACTGCCTCGACCTGCAGCAATTCCAACGCCA
TCAAAAATAATTCGCGTCTGGCCTTCCTGTAGCCAGCTTTCATCAACATTAAATGTGAGCGAGTAACAAC
CCGTCGGATTCTCCGTGGGAACAAACGGCGGATTGACCGTAATGGGATAGGTCACGTTGGTGTAGATGGG
CGCATCGTAACCGTGCATCTGCCAGTTTGAGGGGACGACGACAGTATCGGCCTCAGGAAGATCGCACTCC
AGCCAGCTTTCCGGCACCGCTTCTGGTGCCGGAAACCAGGCAAAGCGCCATTCGCCATTCAGGCTGCGCA
ACTGTTGGGAAGGGCGATCGGTGCGGGCCTCTTCGCTATTACGCCAGCTGGCGAAAGGGGGATGTGCTGC
AAGGCGATTAAGTTGGGTAACGCCAGGGTTTTCCCAGTCACGACGTTGTAAAACGACGGCCAGTGAATCC
GTAATCATGGTCATAGCTGTTTCCTGTGTGAAATTGTTATCCGCTCACAATTCCACACAACATACGAGCC
GGAAGCATAAAGTGTAAAGCCTGGGGTGCCTAATGAGTGAGCTAACTTACATTAATTGCGTTGCGCTCAC
TGCCCGCTTTCCAGTCGGGAAACCTGTCGTGCCAGCTGCATTAATGAATCGGCCAACGCGCGGGGAGAGG
CGGTTTGCGTATTGGGCGCCAGGGTGGTTTTTCTTTTCACCAGTGAGACGGGCAACAGCTGATTGCCCTT
CACCGCCTGGCCCTGAGAGAGTTGCAGCAAGCGGTCCACGCTGGTTTGCCCCAGCAGGCGAAAATCCTGT
TTGATGGTGGTTAACGGCGGGATATAACATGAGCTGTCTTCGGTATCGTCGTATCCCACTACCGAGATAT
CCGCACCAACGCGCAGCCCGGACTCGGTAATGGCGCGCATTGCGCCCAGCGCCATCTGATCGTTGGCAAC
CAGCATCGCAGTGGGAACGATGCCCTCATTCAGCATTTGCATGGTTTGTTGAAAACCGGACATGGCACTC
CAGTCGCCTTCCCGTTCCGCTATCGGCTGAATTTGATTGCGAGTGAGATATTTATGCCAGCCAGCCAGAC
GCAGACGCGCCGAGACAGAACTTAATGGGCCCGCTAACAGCGCGATTTGCTGGTGACCCAATGCGACCAG
ATGCTCCACGCCCAGTCGCGTACCGTCTTCATGGGAGAAAATAATACTGTTGATGGGTGTCTGGTCAGAG
ACATCAAGAAATAACGCCGGAACATTAGTGCAGGCAGCTTCCACAGCAATGGCATCCTGGTCATCCAGCG
GATAGTTAATGATCAGCCCACTGACGCGTTGCGCGAGAAGATTGTGCACCGCCGCTTTACAGGCTTCGAC
GCCGCTTCGTTCTACCATCGACACCACCACGCTGGCACCCAGTTGATCGGCGCGAGATTTAATCGCCGCG
ACAATTTGCGACGGCGCGTGCAGGGCCAGACTGGAGGTGGCAACGCCAATCAGCAACGACTGTTTGCCCG
CCAGTTGTTGTGCCACGCGGTTGGGAATGTAATTCAGCTCCGCCATCGCCGCTTCCACTTTTTCCCGCGT
TTTCGCAGAAACGTGGCTGGCCTGGTTCACCACGCGGGAAACGGTCTGATAAGAGACACCGGCATACTCT
GCGACATCGTATAACGTTACTGGTTTCACATTCACCACCCTGAATTGACTCTCTTCCGGGCGCTATCATG
CCATACCGCGAAAGGTTTTGCACCATTCCATGGTGTCGGAATTGCTGCAGGTCGAGGGGGTCATGGCTGC
GCCCCGACACCCGCCAACACCCGCTGACGCGCCCTGACGGGCTTGTCTGCTCCCGGCATCCGCTTACAGA
CAAGCTGTGACCGTCTCCGGGAGCTGCATGTGTCAGAGGTTTTCACCGTCATCACCGAAACGCGCGAGGC
AGGATGGCGCCCAACAGTCCCCCGGCCACGGGGCCTGCCACCATACCCACGCCGAAACAAGCGCTCATGA
GCCCGAAGTGGCGAGCCCGATCTTCCCCATCGGTGATGTCGGCGATATAGGCGCCAGCAACCGCACCTGT
GGCGCCGGTGATGCCGGCCACGATGCGTCCGGCGTAGAGGATCCGTCGACCTACAGGGGGGGGGGGCGCT
GAGGTCTGCCTCGTGAAGAAGGTGTTGCTGACTCATACCAGGCCTGAATCGCCCCATCATCCAGCCAGAA
AGTGAGGGAGCCACGGTTGATGAGAGCTTTGTTGTAGGTGGACCAGTTGGTGATTTTGAACTTTTGCTTT
GCCACGGAACGGTCTGCGTTGTCGGGAAGATGCGTGATCTGATCCTTCAACTCAGCAAAAGTTCGATTTA
TTCAACAAAGCCGCCGTCCCGTCAAGTCAGCGTAATGCTCTGCCAGTGTTACAACCAATTAACCAATTCT
GATTAGAAAAACTCATCGAGCATCAAATGAAACTGCAATTTATTCATATCAGGATTATCAATACCATATT
TTTGAAAAAGCCGTTTCTGTAATGAAGGAGAAAACTCACCGAGGCAGTTCCATAGGATGGCAAGATCCTG
GTATCGGTCTGCGATTCCGACTCGTCCAACATCAATACAACCTATTAATTTCCCCTCGTCAAAAATAAGG
TTATCAAGTGAGAAATCACCATGAGTGACGACTGAATCCGGTGAGAATGGCAAAAGCTTATGCATTTCTT
TCCAGACTTGTTCAACAGGCCAGCCATTACGCTCGTCATCAAAATCACTCGCATCAACCAAACCGTTATT
CATTCGTGATTGCGCCTGAGCGAGACGAAATACGCGATCGCTGTTAAAAGGACAATTACAAACAGGAATC
GAATGCAACCGGCGCAGGAACACTGCCAGCGCATCAACAATATTTTCACCTGAATCAGGATATTCTTCTA
ATACCTGGAATGCTGTTTTCCCGGGGATCGCAGTGGTGAGTAACCATGCATCATCAGGAGTACGGATAAA
ATGCTTGATGGTCGGAAGAGGCATAAATTCCGTCAGCCAGTTTAGTCTGACCATCTCATCTGTAACATCA
TTGGCAACGCTACCTTTGCCATGTTTCAGAAACAACTCTGGCGCATCGGGCTTCCCATACAATCGATAGA
TTGTCGCACCTGATTGCCCGACATTATCGCGAGCCCATTTATACCCATATAAATCAGCATCCATGTTGGA
ATTTAATCGCGGCCTCGAGCAAGACGTTTCCCGTTGAATATGGCTCATAACACCCCTTGTATTACTGTTT
ATGTAAGCAGACAGTTTTATT
